Addgene plasmid #183448: pFUGW NLS-FlpO
Purpose: Lentiviral FlpO vector
Depositing lab: Harold MacGillavry. Depositing organization: Utrecht University. Publication: Duplex Labeling and Manipulation of Neuronal Proteins Using Sequential CRISPR/Cas9 Gene Editing. Droogers WJ, Willems J, MacGillavry HD, de Jong APH. eNeuro. 2022 Jul 18;9(4):ENEURO.0056-22.2022. doi: 10.1523/ENEURO.0056-22.2022. PubMed 35851300.
Backbone
  Vector backbone: pFUGW
  Vector type: Mammalian Expression, Lentiviral
Growth in bacteria
  Bacterial resistance: Ampicillin, 100 μg/mL
  Growth temperature: 37°C
  Growth strain: NEB Stable
  Copy number: High Copy
Gene/Insert
  Gene/Insert name: NLS-FlpO
  Species: Synthetic
  Cloning method: Restriction Enzyme; 5′ cloning site unknown (unknown if destroyed)
Terms and licenses: Academic/Nonprofit Terms; Industry Terms: Not Available to Industry
Depositor comments: Please visit https://www.biorxiv.org/content/10.1101/2022.01.02.474730v1 for bioRxiv preprint.
How to cite: pFUGW NLS-FlpO was a gift from Harold MacGillavry (Addgene plasmid # 183448 ; http://n2t.net/addgene:183448 ; RRID:Addgene_183448)
