[The description below was written by a language model from this plasmid's Addgene catalogue record and pLannotate feature annotations shown in this document.]
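Description:
pFUGW NLS-FlpO is an HIV-1-based lentiviral transfer plasmid, built on the pFUGW backbone, for delivering the FlpO recombinase to mammalian cells. In bacteria it is maintained through a high-copy ColE1/pUC-type origin and selected with ampicillin via the bla gene. The backbone also carries an f1 origin and an SV40/EM7-driven BleoR cassette with an SV40 poly(A) signal. This cassette lies outside the LTR-flanked region, so it is not packaged into virus.

The viral genome is transcribed from a CMV enhancer/promoter fused to a truncated 5' LTR, an arrangement that makes genomic RNA production in packaging cells independent of Tat. Downstream are the Ψ packaging signal with a gag fragment, the Rev response element for Rev-dependent nuclear export of the unspliced RNA, and the cPPT/CTS, which generally improves transduction of non-dividing cells. The internal expression cassette uses the human ubiquitin C promoter to drive FLPo, a mouse codon-optimised, thermostable Flp recombinase fused to the SV40 nuclear localisation signal. It is followed by WPRE to enhance transcript stability and expression. A truncated 3' LTR and a bGH poly(A) signal close the unit. No fluorescent reporter or mammalian selection marker is annotated within the proviral region.

Once expressed in transduced cells, FlpO catalyses recombination between FRT sites, so the vector can switch on, excise or invert FRT-flanked cassettes. The associated publication concerns duplex labelling and manipulation of neuronal proteins by sequential CRISPR/Cas9 editing, which suggests use as a recombinase trigger in neurons. The record itself states the purpose only as a lentiviral FlpO vector.
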