Features (pLannotate 1.2.2; 31 found; start..end, strand, type, name):
      1..37      -  misc_feature   bom (fragment): basis of mobility region from pBR322
    192..571     +  enhancer       CMV enhancer: human cytomegalovirus immediate early enhancer
    572..771     +  promoter       CMV promoter: human cytomegalovirus (CMV) immediate early promoter
    789..969     +  LTR            5' LTR (truncated): truncated 5' long terminal repeat (LTR) from HIV-1
   1016..1141    +  misc_feature   HIV-1 Ψ: packaging signal of human immunodeficiency virus type 1
   1125..1488    +  CDS            HIV-1 gag (fragment): gag protein from human immunodeficiency virus 1; gag
   1634..1867    +  misc_feature   RRE: The Rev response element (RRE) of HIV-1 allows for Rev-dependent mRNA export from the nucleus to the cytoplasm.
   2244..2344    +  CDS            Rev (fragment): human immunodeficiency virus 1 (HIV-1) Rev protein; rev; enhances nuclear export of unspliced and incompletely spliced viral mRNAs
   2394..2511    +  misc_feature   cPPT/CTS: central polypurine tract and central termination sequence of HIV-1
   2576..3787    +  promoter       UbC promoter: human ubiquitin C promoter
   3798..3816    -  misc_feature   MCS (fragment): pUC18/19 multiple cloning site
   3825..5123    +  CDS            FLPo: nuclear-targeted site-specific recombinase FLPo is a mouse codon-optimized fusion between the SV40 nuclear localization signal and a thermostable version of the Saccharomyces cerevisiae site-specific recombinase FLP. Recombination occurs at FRT sequences.
   5142..5165    +  misc_feature   MCS (fragment): pBluescript multiple cloning site
   5165..5753    +  misc_feature   WPRE: woodchuck hepatitis virus posttranscriptional regulatory element
   5690..6271    +  CDS            nef (fragment): NEF_HV1H2 - Experimental evidence at protein level: Swiss-Prot protein existence level 1. Extracellular Nef protein targets CD4(+) T-lymphocytes for apoptosis by interacting with CXCR4 surface receptors. From Human immunodeficiency virus type 1 group M subtype B (isolate HXB2) (HIV-1).
   6278..6458    +  LTR            5' LTR (truncated): truncated 5' long terminal repeat (LTR) from HIV-1
   6490..6714    +  polyA_signal   bGH poly(A) signal: bovine growth hormone polyadenylation signal
   6718..6739    +  promoter       SV40 promoter (fragment): SV40 enhancer and early promoter
   6760..7188    +  rep_origin     f1 ori (sequence partly withheld): f1 bacteriophage origin of replication; arrow indicates direction of (+) strand synthesis
   7202..7531    +  promoter       SV40 promoter: SV40 enhancer and early promoter
   7579..7626    +  promoter       EM7 promoter: synthetic bacterial promoter&nbsp
   7645..8019    +  CDS            BleoR: antibiotic-binding protein; Sh ble from Streptoalloteichus hindustanus; confers resistance to bleomycin, phleomycin, and Zeocin™
   8029..8154    +  CDS            ble (fragment): BLE_KLEPN - Experimental evidence at protein level: Swiss-Prot protein existence level 1. Binding protein with a strong affinity to the bleomycin family of antibiotics. Binds to CL990; an antimitotic-antibiotic compound. From Klebsiella pneumoniae.
   8149..8270    +  polyA_signal   SV40 poly(A) signal: SV40 polyadenylation signal
   8343..8359    -  protein_bind   lac operator: The lac repressor binds to the lac operator to inhibit transcription in E. coli. This inhibition can be relieved by adding lactose or isopropyl-β-D-thiogalactopyranoside (IPTG). lac repressor encoded by lacI
   8367..8397    -  promoter       lac promoter: promoter for the E. coli lac operon
   8412..8433    -  protein_bind   CAP binding site: CAP binding activates transcription in the presence of cAMP. E. coli catabolite activator protein
   8446..8538    -  CDS            lacI (fragment): lac repressor; lacI; The lac repressor binds to the lac operator to inhibit transcription in E. coli. This inhibition can be relieved by adding lactose or isopropyl-β-D-thiogalactopyranoside (IPTG).
   8721..9309    -  rep_origin     ori: high-copy-number ColE1/pMB1/pBR322/pUC origin of replication
   9480..10340   -  CDS            AmpR: β-lactamase; bla; confers resistance to ampicillin, carbenicillin, and related antibiotics
  10341..10445   -  promoter       AmpR promoter: bla
>Addgene plasmid #183448 | pFUGW NLS-FlpO | addgene full sequence | sequence record 360264 | Addgene NGS Result
TACAATCTGCTCTGATGCCGCATAGTTAAGCCAGTATCTGCTCCCTGCTTGTGTGTTGGAGGTCGCTGAG
TAGTGCGCGAGCAAAATTTAAGCTACAACAAGGCAAGGCTTGACCGACAATTGCATGAAGAATCTGCTTA
GGGTTAGGCGTTTTGCGCTGCTTCGCGATGTACGGGCCAGATATACGCGTTGACATTGATTATTGACTAG
TTATTAATAGTAATCAATTACGGGGTCATTAGTTCATAGCCCATATATGGAGTTCCGCGTTACATAACTT
ACGGTAAATGGCCCGCCTGGCTGACCGCCCAACGACCCCCGCCCATTGACGTCAATAATGACGTATGTTC
CCATAGTAACGCCAATAGGGACTTTCCATTGACGTCAATGGGTGGAGTATTTACGGTAAACTGCCCACTT
GGCAGTACATCAAGTGTATCATATGCCAAGTACGCCCCCTATTGACGTCAATGACGGTAAATGGCCCGCC
TGGCATTATGCCCAGTACATGACCTTATGGGACTTTCCTACTTGGCAGTACATCTACGTATTAGTCATCG
CTATTACCATGGTGATGCGGTTTTGGCAGTACATCAATGGGCGTGGATAGCGGTTTGACTCACGGGGATT
TCCAAGTCTCCACCCCATTGACGTCAATGGGAGTTTGTTTTGGCACCAAAATCAACGGGACTTTCCAAAA
TGTCGTAACAACTCCGCCCCATTGACGCAAATGGGCGGTAGGCGTGTACGGTGGGAGGTCTATATAAGCA
GCGCGTTTTGCCTGTACTGGGTCTCTCTGGTTAGACCAGATCTGAGCCTGGGAGCTCTCTGGCTAACTAG
GGAACCCACTGCTTAAGCCTCAATAAAGCTTGCCTTGAGTGCTTCAAGTAGTGTGTGCCCGTCTGTTGTG
TGACTCTGGTAACTAGAGATCCCTCAGACCCTTTTAGTCAGTGTGGAAAATCTCTAGCAGTGGCGCCCGA
ACAGGGACTTGAAAGCGAAAGGGAAACCAGAGGAGCTCTCTCGACGCAGGACTCGGCTTGCTGAAGCGCG
CACGGCAAGAGGCGAGGGGCGGCGACTGGTGAGTACGCCAAAAATTTTGACTAGCGGAGGCTAGAAGGAG
AGAGATGGGTGCGAGAGCGTCAGTATTAAGCGGGGGAGAATTAGATCGCGATGGGAAAAAATTCGGTTAA
GGCCAGGGGGAAAGAAAAAATATAAATTAAAACATATAGTATGGGCAAGCAGGGAGCTAGAACGATTCGC
AGTTAATCCTGGCCTGTTAGAAACATCAGAAGGCTGTAGACAAATACTGGGACAGCTACAACCATCCCTT
CAGACAGGATCAGAAGAACTTAGATCATTATATAATACAGTAGCAACCCTCTATTGTGTGCATCAAAGGA
TAGAGATAAAAGACACCAAGGAAGCTTTAGACAAGATAGAGGAAGAGCAAAACAAAAGTAAGACCACCGC
ACAGCAAGCGGCCGCTGATCTTCAGACCTGGAGGAGGAGATATGAGGGACAATTGGAGAAGTGAATTATA
TAAATATAAAGTAGTAAAAATTGAACCATTAGGAGTAGCACCCACCAAGGCAAAGAGAAGAGTGGTGCAG
AGAGAAAAAAGAGCAGTGGGAATAGGAGCTTTGTTCCTTGGGTTCTTGGGAGCAGCAGGAAGCACTATGG
GCGCAGCGTCAATGACGCTGACGGTACAGGCCAGACAATTATTGTCTGGTATAGTGCAGCAGCAGAACAA
TTTGCTGAGGGCTATTGAGGCGCAACAGCATCTGTTGCAACTCACAGTCTGGGGCATCAAGCAGCTCCAG
GCAAGAATCCTGGCTGTGGAAAGATACCTAAAGGATCAACAGCTCCTGGGGATTTGGGGTTGCTCTGGAA
AACTCATTTGCACCACTGCTGTGCCTTGGAATGCTAGTTGGAGTAATAAATCTCTGGAACAGATTTGGAA
TCACACGACCTGGATGGAGTGGGACAGAGAAATTAACAATTACACAAGCTTAATACACTCCTTAATTGAA
GAATCGCAAAACCAGCAAGAAAAGAATGAACAAGAATTATTGGAATTAGATAAATGGGCAAGTTTGTGGA
ATTGGTTTAACATAACAAATTGGCTGTGGTATATAAAATTATTCATAATGATAGTAGGAGGCTTGGTAGG
TTTAAGAATAGTTTTTGCTGTACTTTCTATAGTGAATAGAGTTAGGCAGGGATATTCACCATTATCGTTT
CAGACCCACCTCCCAACCCCGAGGGGACCCGACAGGCCCGAAGGAATAGAAGAAGAAGGTGGAGAGAGAG
ACAGAGACAGATCCATTCGATTAGTGAACGGATCGGCACTGCGTGCGCCAATTCTGCAGACAAATGGCAG
TATTCATCCACAATTTTAAAAGAAAAGGGGGGATTGGGGGGTACAGTGCAGGGGAAAGAATAGTAGACAT
AATAGCAACAGACATACAAACTAAAGAATTACAAAAACAAATTACAAAAATTCAAAATTTTCGGGTTTAT
TACAGGGACAGCAGAGATCCAGTTTGGTTAATTAACCCGTGTCGGCTCCAGATCTGGCCTCCGCGCCGGG
TTTTGGCGCCTCCCGCGGGCGCCCCCCTCCTCACGGCGAGCGCTGCCACGTCAGACGAAGGGCGCAGCGA
GCGTCCTGATCCTTCCGCCCGGACGCTCAGGACAGCGGCCCGCTGCTCATAAGACTCGGCCTTAGAACCC
CAGTATCAGCAGAAGGACATTTTAGGACGGGACTTGGGTGACTCTAGGGCACTGGTTTTCTTTCCAGAGA
GCGGAACAGGCGAGGAAAAGTAGTCCCTTCTCGGCGATTCTGCGGAGGGATCTCCGTGGGGCGGTGAACG
CCGATGATTATATAAGGACGCGCCGGGTGTGGCACAGCTAGTTCCGTCGCAGCCGGGATTTGGGTCGCGG
TTCTTGTTTGTGGATCGCTGTGATCGTCACTTGGTGAGTAGCGGGCTGCTGGGCTGGCCGGGGCTTTCGT
GGCCGCCGGGCCGCTCGGTGGGACGGAAGCGTGTGGAGAGACCGCCAAGGGCTGTAGTCTGGGTCCGCGA
GCAAGGTTGCCCTGAACTGGGGGTTGGGGGGAGCGCAGCAAAATGGCGGCTGTTCCCGAGTCTTGAATGG
AAGACGCTTGTGAGGCGGGCTGTGAGGTCGTTGAAACAAGGTGGGGGGCATGGTGGGCGGCAAGAACCCA
AGGTCTTGAGGCCTTCGCTAATGCGGGAAAGCTCTTATTCGGGTGAGATGGGCTGGGGCACCATCTGGGG
ACCCTGACGTGAAGTTTGTCACTGACTGGAGAACTCGGTTTGTCGTCTGTTGCGGGGGCGGCAGTTATGG
CGGTGCCGTTGGGCAGTGCACCCGTACCTTTGGGAGCGCGCGCCCTCGTCGTGTCGTGACGTCACCCGTT
CTGTTGGCTTATAATGCAGGGTGGGGCCACCTGCCGGTAGGTGTGCGGTAGGCTTTTCTCCGTCGCAGGA
CGCAGGGTTCGGGCCTAGGGTAGGCTCTCCTGAATCGACAGGCGCCGGACCTCTGGTGAGGGGAGGGATA
AGTGAGGCGTCAGTTTCTTTGGTCGGTTTTATGTACCTATCTTCTTAAGTAGCTGAAGCTCCGGTTTTGA
ACTATGCGCTCGGGGTTGGCGAGTGTGTTTTGTGAAGTTTTTTAGGCACCTTTTGAAATGTAATCATTTG
GGTCAATATGTAATTTTCAGTGTTAGACTAGTAAATTGTCCGCTAAATTCTGGCCGTTTTTGGCTTTTTT
GTTAGACGAAGCTTGGGCTGCAGGTCGACTCTAGAGCCGCCACCATGGCTCCTAAGAAGAAGAGGAAGGT
GATGAGCCAGTTCGACATCCTGTGCAAGACCCCCCCCAAGGTGCTGGTGCGGCAGTTCGTGGAGAGATTC
GAGAGGCCCAGCGGCGAGAAGATCGCCAGCTGTGCCGCCGAGCTGACCTACCTGTGCTGGATGATCACCC
ACAACGGCACCGCCATCAAGAGGGCCACCTTCATGAGCTACAACACCATCATCAGCAACAGCCTGAGCTT
CGACATCGTGAACAAGAGCCTGCAGTTCAAGTACAAGACCCAGAAGGCCACCATCCTGGAGGCCAGCCTG
AAGAAGCTGATCCCCGCCTGGGAGTTCACCATCATCCCTTACAACGGCCAGAAGCACCAGAGCGACATCA
CCGACATCGTGTCCAGCCTGCAGCTGCAGTTCGAGAGCAGCGAGGAGGCCGACAAGGGCAACAGCCACAG
CAAGAAGATGCTGAAGGCCCTGCTGTCCGAGGGCGAGAGCATCTGGGAGATCACCGAGAAGATCCTGAAC
AGCTTCGAGTACACCAGCAGGTTCACCAAGACCAAGACCCTGTACCAGTTCCTGTTCCTGGCCACATTCA
TCAACTGCGGCAGGTTCAGCGACATCAAGAACGTGGACCCCAAGAGCTTCAAGCTGGTGCAGAACAAGTA
CCTGGGCGTGATCATTCAGTGCCTGGTGACCGAGACCAAGACAAGCGTGTCCAGGCACATCTACTTTTTC
AGCGCCAGAGGCAGGATCGACCCCCTGGTGTACCTGGACGAGTTCCTGAGGAACAGCGAGCCCGTGCTGA
AGAGAGTGAACAGGACCGGCAACAGCAGCAGCAACAAGCAGGAGTACCAGCTGCTGAAGGACAACCTGGT
GCGCAGCTACAACAAGGCCCTGAAGAAGAACGCCCCCTACCCCATCTTCGCTATCAAGAACGGCCCTAAG
AGCCACATCGGCAGGCACCTGATGACCAGCTTTCTGAGCATGAAGGGCCTGACCGAGCTGACAAACGTGG
TGGGCAACTGGAGCGACAAGAGGGCCTCCGCCGTGGCCAGGACCACCTACACCCACCAGATCACCGCCAT
CCCCGACCACTACTTCGCCCTGGTGTCCAGGTACTACGCCTACGACCCCATCAGCAAGGAGATGATCGCC
CTGAAGGACGAGACCAACCCCATCGAGGAGTGGCAGCACATCGAGCAGCTGAAGGGCAGCGCCGAGGGCA
GCATCAGATACCCCGCCTGGAACGGCATCATCAGCCAGGAGGTGCTGGACTACCTGAGCAGCTACATCAA
CAGGCGGATCTGAGCTAGCGGATCCGTTAACAATTCGATATCAAGCTTATCGATAATCAACCTCTGGATT
ACAAAATTTGTGAAAGATTGACTGGTATTCTTAACTATGTTGCTCCTTTTACGCTATGTGGATACGCTGC
TTTAATGCCTTTGTATCATGCTATTGCTTCCCGTATGGCTTTCATTTTCTCCTCCTTGTATAAATCCTGG
TTGCTGTCTCTTTATGAGGAGTTGTGGCCCGTTGTCAGGCAACGTGGCGTGGTGTGCACTGTGTTTGCTG
ACGCAACCCCCACTGGTTGGGGCATTGCCACCACCTGTCAGCTCCTTTCCGGGACTTTCGCTTTCCCCCT
CCCTATTGCCACGGCGGAACTCATCGCCGCCTGCCTTGCCCGCTGCTGGACAGGGGCTCGGCTGTTGGGC
ACTGACAATTCCGTGGTGTTGTCGGGGAAATCATCGTCCTTTCCTTGGCTGCTCGCCTGTGTTGCCACCT
GGATTCTGCGCGGGACGTCCTTCTGCTACGTCCCTTCGGCCCTCAATCCAGCGGACCTTCCTTCCCGCGG
CCTGCTGCCGGCTCTGCGGCCTCTTCCGCGTCTTCGCCTTCGCCCTCAGACGAGTCGGATCTCCCTTTGG
GCCGCCTCCCCGCATCGATACCGTCGACCTCGAGACCTAGAAAAACATGGAGCAATCACAAGTAGCAATA
CAGCAGCTACCAATGCTGATTGTGCCTGGCTAGAAGCACAAGAGGAGGAGGAGGTGGGTTTTCCAGTCAC
ACCTCAGGTACCTTTAAGACCAATGACTTACAAGGCAGCTGTAGATCTTAGCCACTTTTTAAAAGAAAAG
GGGGGACTGGAAGGGCTAATTCACTCCCAACGAAGACAAGATATCCTTGATCTGTGGATCTACCACACAC
AAGGCTACTTCCCTGATTGGCAGAACTACACACCAGGGCCAGGGATCAGATATCCACTGACCTTTGGATG
GTGCTACAAGCTAGTACCAGTTGAGCAAGAGAAGGTAGAAGAAGCCAATGAAGGAGAGAACACCCGCTTG
TTACACCCTGTGAGCCTGCATGGGATGGATGACCCGGAGAGAGAAGTATTAGAGTGGAGGTTTGACAGCC
GCCTAGCATTTCATCACATGGCCCGAGAGCTGCATCCGGACTGTACTGGGTCTCTCTGGTTAGACCAGAT
CTGAGCCTGGGAGCTCTCTGGCTAACTAGGGAACCCACTGCTTAAGCCTCAATAAAGCTTGCCTTGAGTG
CTTCAAGTAGTGTGTGCCCGTCTGTTGTGTGACTCTGGTAACTAGAGATCCCTCAGACCCTTTTAGTCAG
TGTGGAAAATCTCTAGCAGGGCCCGTTTAAACCCGCTGATCAGCCTCGACTGTGCCTTCTAGTTGCCAGC
CATCTGTTGTTTGCCCCTCCCCCGTGCCTTCCTTGACCCTGGAAGGTGCCACTCCCACTGTCCTTTCCTA
ATAAAATGAGGAAATTGCATCGCATTGTCTGAGTAGGTGTCATTCTATTCTGGGGGGTGGGGTGGGGCAG
GACAGCAAGGGGGAGGATTGGGAAGACAATAGCAGGCATGCTGGGGATGCGGTGGGCTCTATGGCTTCTG
AGGCGGAAAGAACCAGCTGGGGCTCTAGGGGGTATCCCC
[124 nt withheld, positions 6760-6883]
C
[91 nt withheld, positions 6885-6975]
A
[49 nt withheld, positions 6977-7025]
CCTTTGACGTTGGAGTCCACGTTCTTT
[37 nt withheld, positions 7053-7089]
ACCCTATCTCGGTCTATTCTTTTGATTTATAAGGGATTTTGCCGATTTCGGCCTATTGGTTAAAAAATGA
GCTGATTTAACAAAAATTTAACGCGAATTAATTCTGTGGAATGTGTGTCAGTTAGGGTGTGGAAAGTCCC
CAGGCTCCCCAGCAGGCAGAAGTATGCAAAGCATGCATCTCAATTAGTCAGCAACCAGGTGTGGAAAGTC
CCCAGGCTCCCCAGCAGGCAGAAGTATGCAAAGCATGCATCTCAATTAGTCAGCAACCATAGTCCCGCCC
CTAACTCCGCCCATCCCGCCCCTAACTCCGCCCAGTTCCGCCCATTCTCCGCCCCATGGCTGACTAATTT
TTTTTATTTATGCAGAGGCCGAGGCCGCCTCTGCCTCTGAGCTATTCCAGAAGTAGTGAGGAGGCTTTTT
TGGAGGCCTAGGCTTTTGCAAAAAGCTCCCGGGAGCTTGTATATCCATTTTCGGATCTGATCAGCACGTG
TTGACAATTAATCATCGGCATAGTATATCGGCATAGTATAATACGACAAGGTGAGGAACTAAACCATGGC
CAAGTTGACCAGTGCCGTTCCGGTGCTCACCGCGCGCGACGTCGCCGGAGCGGTCGAGTTCTGGACCGAC
CGGCTCGGGTTCTCCCGGGACTTCGTGGAGGACGACTTCGCCGGTGTGGTCCGGGACGACGTGACCCTGT
TCATCAGCGCGGTCCAGGACCAGGTGGTGCCGGACAACACCCTGGCCTGGGTGTGGGTGCGCGGCCTGGA
CGAGCTGTACGCCGAGTGGTCGGAGGTCGTGTCCACGAACTTCCGGGACGCCTCCGGGCCGGCCATGACC
GAGATCGGCGAGCAGCCGTGGGGGCGGGAGTTCGCCCTGCGCGACCCGGCCGGCAACTGCGTGCACTTCG
TGGCCGAGGAGCAGGACTGACACGTGCTACGAGATTTCGATTCCACCGCCGCCTTCTATGAAAGGTTGGG
CTTCGGAATCGTTTTCCGGGACGCCGGCTGGATGATCCTCCAGCGCGGGGATCTCATGCTGGAGTTCTTC
GCCCACCCCAACTTGTTTATTGCAGCTTATAATGGTTACAAATAAAGCAATAGCATCACAAATTTCACAA
ATAAAGCATTTTTTTCACTGCATTCTAGTTGTGGTTTGTCCAAACTCATCAATGTATCTTATCATGTCTG
TATACCGTCGACCTCTAGCTAGAGCTTGGCGTAATCATGGTCATAGCTGTTTCCTGTGTGAAATTGTTAT
CCGCTCACAATTCCACACAACATACGAGCCGGAAGCATAAAGTGTAAAGCCTGGGGTGCCTAATGAGTGA
GCTAACTCACATTAATTGCGTTGCGCTCACTGCCCGCTTTCCAGTCGGGAAACCTGTCGTGCCAGCTGCA
TTAATGAATCGGCCAACGCGCGGGGAGAGGCGGTTTGCGTATTGGGCGCTCTTCCGCTTCCTCGCTCACT
GACTCGCTGCGCTCGGTCGTTCGGCTGCGGCGAGCGGTATCAGCTCACTCAAAGGCGGTAATACGGTTAT
CCACAGAATCAGGGGATAACGCAGGAAAGAACATGTGAGCAAAAGGCCAGCAAAAGGCCAGGAACCGTAA
AAAGGCCGCGTTGCTGGCGTTTTTCCATAGGCTCCGCCCCCCTGACGAGCATCACAAAAATCGACGCTCA
AGTCAGAGGTGGCGAAACCCGACAGGACTATAAAGATACCAGGCGTTTCCCCCTGGAAGCTCCCTCGTGC
GCTCTCCTGTTCCGACCCTGCCGCTTACCGGATACCTGTCCGCCTTTCTCCCTTCGGGAAGCGTGGCGCT
TTCTCATAGCTCACGCTGTAGGTATCTCAGTTCGGTGTAGGTCGTTCGCTCCAAGCTGGGCTGTGTGCAC
GAACCCCCCGTTCAGCCCGACCGCTGCGCCTTATCCGGTAACTATCGTCTTGAGTCCAACCCGGTAAGAC
ACGACTTATCGCCACTGGCAGCAGCCACTGGTAACAGGATTAGCAGAGCGAGGTATGTAGGCGGTGCTAC
AGAGTTCTTGAAGTGGTGGCCTAACTACGGCTACACTAGAAGAACAGTATTTGGTATCTGCGCTCTGCTG
AAGCCAGTTACCTTCGGAAAAAGAGTTGGTAGCTCTTGATCCGGCAAACAAACCACCGCTGGTAGCGGTG
GTTTTTTTGTTTGCAAGCAGCAGATTACGCGCAGAAAAAAAGGATCTCAAGAAGATCCTTTGATCTTTTC
TACGGGGTCTGACGCTCAGTGGAACGAAAACTCACGTTAAGGGATTTTGGTCATGAGATTATCAAAAAGG
ATCTTCACCTAGATCCTTTTAAATTAAAAATGAAGTTTTAAATCAATCTAAAGTATATATGAGTAAACTT
GGTCTGACAGTTACCAATGCTTAATCAGTGAGGCACCTATCTCAGCGATCTGTCTATTTCGTTCATCCAT
AGTTGCCTGACTCCCCGTCGTGTAGATAACTACGATACGGGAGGGCTTACCATCTGGCCCCAGTGCTGCA
ATGATACCGCGAGACCCACGCTCACCGGCTCCAGATTTATCAGCAATAAACCAGCCAGCCGGAAGGGCCG
AGCGCAGAAGTGGTCCTGCAACTTTATCCGCCTCCATCCAGTCTATTAATTGTTGCCGGGAAGCTAGAGT
AAGTAGTTCGCCAGTTAATAGTTTGCGCAACGTTGTTGCCATTGCTACAGGCATCGTGGTGTCACGCTCG
TCGTTTGGTATGGCTTCATTCAGCTCCGGTTCCCAACGATCAAGGCGAGTTACATGATCCCCCATGTTGT
GCAAAAAAGCGGTTAGCTCCTTCGGTCCTCCGATCGTTGTCAGAAGTAAGTTGGCCGCAGTGTTATCACT
CATGGTTATGGCAGCACTGCATAATTCTCTTACTGTCATGCCATCCGTAAGATGCTTTTCTGTGACTGGT
GAGTACTCAACCAAGTCATTCTGAGAATAGTGTATGCGGCGACCGAGTTGCTCTTGCCCGGCGTCAATAC
GGGATAATACCGCGCCACATAGCAGAACTTTAAAAGTGCTCATCATTGGAAAACGTTCTTCGGGGCGAAA
ACTCTCAAGGATCTTACCGCTGTTGAGATCCAGTTCGATGTAACCCACTCGTGCACCCAACTGATCTTCA
GCATCTTTTACTTTCACCAGCGTTTCTGGGTGAGCAAAAACAGGAAGGCAAAATGCCGCAAAAAAGGGAA
TAAGGGCGACACGGAAATGTTGAATACTCATACTCTTCCTTTTTCAATATTATTGAAGCATTTATCAGGG
TTATTGTCTCATGAGCGGATACATATTTGAATGTATTTAGAAAAATAAACAAATAGGGGTTCCGCGCACA
TTTCCCCGAAAAGTGCCACCTGAC
